Addgene plasmid #162349: pTet-O-RUNX3-T2A-PuroR
Purpose: Lentiviral expression of RUNX3 under the control of the TetON promoter
Depositing lab: Charles Gersbach. Depositing organization: Duke University. Publication: Master Regulators and Cofactors of Human Neuronal Cell Fate Specification Identified by CRISPR Gene Activation Screens. Black JB, McCutcheon SR, Dube S, Barrera A, Klann TS, Rice GA, Adkar SS, Soderling SH, Reddy TE, Gersbach CA. Cell Rep. 2020 Dec 1;33(9):108460. doi: 10.1016/j.celrep.2020.108460. PubMed 33264623.
Backbone
  Vector backbone: Tet-O-FUW
  Backbone size w/o insert (bp): 8000
  Vector type: Mammalian Expression, Lentiviral
  Selectable markers: Puromycin
Growth in bacteria
  Bacterial resistance: Ampicillin, 100 μg/mL
  Growth temperature: 37°C
  Growth strain: NEB Stable
  Copy number: High Copy
Gene/Insert
  Gene/Insert name: RUNX3
  Species: H. sapiens (human)
  Insert size (bp): 1245
  Entrez Gene: RUNX3 (a.k.a. AML2, CBFA3, PEBP2aC)
  Promoter: Tet-ON
  Tag / fusion protein: T2A-PuroR (C terminal on insert)
  Cloning method: Gibson Cloning
Resource information
  A portion of this plasmid was derived from a plasmid made by: This plasmid was modifed from a gift from Marius Wernig (Addgene plasmid # 52047)
Terms and licenses: Academic/Nonprofit Terms; Industry Terms: Not Available to Industry
How to cite: pTet-O-RUNX3-T2A-PuroR was a gift from Charles Gersbach (Addgene plasmid # 162349 ; http://n2t.net/addgene:162349 ; RRID:Addgene_162349)
