[The description below was written by a language model from this plasmid's Addgene catalogue record and pLannotate feature annotations shown in this document.]
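Description:
pTet-O-RUNX3-T2A-PuroR is a lentiviral transfer plasmid for doxycycline-inducible expression of human RUNX3 in mammalian cells, built on the Tet-O-FUW backbone by Gibson assembly. It is maintained in E. coli through a high-copy ColE1/pUC-type origin with ampicillin resistance. The backbone also carries an f1 origin and an SV40/EM7-driven bleomycin/Zeocin resistance cassette with an SV40 poly(A) signal; this cassette lies outside the LTR-flanked region, so it is not part of the packaged viral genome.

The viral genome is transcribed from a CMV enhancer/promoter fused to a truncated HIV-1 5' LTR, followed by the Ψ packaging signal with a partial gag sequence, the Rev response element and the cPPT/CTS. Downstream sits the payload: a tetracycline response element with seven tetO repeats joined to a minimal CMV promoter, driving the 1,245 bp RUNX3 coding sequence. RUNX3 is a runt-domain transcription factor that partners with CBFB. It is linked in frame at its C terminus to a T2A peptide and puromycin N-acetyltransferase, so ribosomal skipping yields separate RUNX3 and PuroR proteins from one transcript. Puromycin resistance therefore reports on induced expression of the cassette. A WPRE follows to enhance transcript expression, then the 3' LTR (annotated as a truncated LTR) and a bGH poly(A) signal.

The plasmid encodes no tetracycline transactivator, so induction requires one such as rtTA to be supplied separately. The record gives the purpose as lentiviral RUNX3 expression under the TetON promoter, and the associated publication concerns transcription factors that regulate human neuronal cell fate specification.
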