Features (pLannotate 1.2.2; 34 found; start..end, strand, type, name):
      2..54      +  CDS            T2A (fragment): 2A peptide from Thosea asigna virus capsid protein Eukaryotic ribosomes fail to insert a peptide bond between the Gly and Pro residues, yielding separate polypeptides.
     62..661     +  CDS            PuroR: puromycin N-acetyltransferase; pac from Streptomyces alboniger; confers resistance to puromycin
    677..700     +  misc_feature   MCS (fragment): pBluescript multiple cloning site
    700..1288    +  misc_feature   WPRE: woodchuck hepatitis virus posttranscriptional regulatory element
   1225..1806    +  CDS            nef (fragment): NEF_HV1H2 - Experimental evidence at protein level: Swiss-Prot protein existence level 1. Extracellular Nef protein targets CD4(+) T-lymphocytes for apoptosis by interacting with CXCR4 surface receptors. From Human immunodeficiency virus type 1 group M subtype B (isolate HXB2) (HIV-1).
   1813..1993    +  LTR            5' LTR (truncated): truncated 5' long terminal repeat (LTR) from HIV-1
   2025..2249    +  polyA_signal   bGH poly(A) signal: bovine growth hormone polyadenylation signal
   2253..2274    +  promoter       SV40 promoter (fragment): SV40 enhancer and early promoter
   2295..2723    +  rep_origin     f1 ori (sequence partly withheld): f1 bacteriophage origin of replication; arrow indicates direction of (+) strand synthesis
   2737..3066    +  promoter       SV40 promoter: SV40 enhancer and early promoter
   3114..3161    +  promoter       EM7 promoter: synthetic bacterial promoter&nbsp
   3180..3554    +  CDS            BleoR: antibiotic-binding protein; Sh ble from Streptoalloteichus hindustanus; confers resistance to bleomycin, phleomycin, and Zeocin™
   3564..3689    +  CDS            ble (fragment): BLE_KLEPN - Experimental evidence at protein level: Swiss-Prot protein existence level 1. Binding protein with a strong affinity to the bleomycin family of antibiotics. Binds to CL990; an antimitotic-antibiotic compound. From Klebsiella pneumoniae.
   3684..3805    +  polyA_signal   SV40 poly(A) signal: SV40 polyadenylation signal
   3878..3894    -  protein_bind   lac operator: The lac repressor binds to the lac operator to inhibit transcription in E. coli. This inhibition can be relieved by adding lactose or isopropyl-β-D-thiogalactopyranoside (IPTG). lac repressor encoded by lacI
   3902..3932    -  promoter       lac promoter: promoter for the E. coli lac operon
   3947..3968    -  protein_bind   CAP binding site: CAP binding activates transcription in the presence of cAMP. E. coli catabolite activator protein
   3981..4073    -  CDS            lacI (fragment): lac repressor; lacI; The lac repressor binds to the lac operator to inhibit transcription in E. coli. This inhibition can be relieved by adding lactose or isopropyl-β-D-thiogalactopyranoside (IPTG).
   4256..4844    -  rep_origin     ori: high-copy-number ColE1/pMB1/pBR322/pUC origin of replication
   5015..5875    -  CDS            AmpR: β-lactamase; bla; confers resistance to ampicillin, carbenicillin, and related antibiotics
   5876..5980    -  promoter       AmpR promoter: bla
   6039..6091    -  misc_feature   bom (fragment): basis of mobility region from pBR322
   6246..6625    +  enhancer       CMV enhancer: human cytomegalovirus immediate early enhancer
   6626..6825    +  promoter       CMV promoter: human cytomegalovirus (CMV) immediate early promoter
   6843..7023    +  LTR            5' LTR (truncated): truncated 5' long terminal repeat (LTR) from HIV-1
   7070..7195    +  misc_feature   HIV-1 Ψ: packaging signal of human immunodeficiency virus type 1
   7179..7542    +  CDS            HIV-1 gag (fragment): gag protein from human immunodeficiency virus 1; gag
   7688..7921    +  misc_feature   RRE: The Rev response element (RRE) of HIV-1 allows for Rev-dependent mRNA export from the nucleus to the cytoplasm.
   8298..8398    +  CDS            Rev (fragment): human immunodeficiency virus 1 (HIV-1) Rev protein; rev; enhances nuclear export of unspliced and incompletely spliced viral mRNAs
   8448..8565    +  misc_feature   cPPT/CTS: central polypurine tract and central termination sequence of HIV-1
   8622..8892    +  protein_bind   tetracycline response element: contains seven copies of the tetracycline operator tetO tetracycline repressor TetR
   8903..8920    +  misc_feature   MCS (fragment): pUC18/19 multiple cloning site
   8925..8963    +  promoter       minimal CMV promoter: human cytomegalovirus (CMV) immediate early promoter
   9069..10313   +  CDS            RUNX3: RUNX3_HUMAN - Also known as AML2, CBFA3, PEBP2A3. Experimental evidence at protein level: Swiss-Prot protein existence level 1. Forms the heterodimeric complex core-binding factor (CBF) with CBFB. RUNX members modulate the transcription of their target genes through recognizing the core consensus binding sequence 5'- TGTGGT-3', or very rarely, 5'-TGCGGT-3', within their regulatory regions via their runt domain, while CBFB is a non-DNA-binding regulatory subunit that allosterically enhances the sequence-specific DNA-binding capacity of RUNX. The heterodimers bind to the core site of a number of
>Addgene plasmid #162349 | pTet-O-RUNX3-T2A-PuroR | addgene full sequence | sequence record 324598 | Addgene NGS Result
AGAGGGCAGGGGAAGTCTTCTAACATGCGGGGACGTGGAGGAAAATCCCGGCCCACTCGAGATGACCGAG
TACAAGCCCACGGTGCGCCTCGCCACCCGCGACGACGTCCCCAGGGCCGTACGCACCCTCGCCGCCGCGT
TCGCCGACTACCCCGCCACGCGCCACACCGTCGATCCGGACCGCCACATCGAGCGGGTCACCGAGCTGCA
AGAACTCTTCCTCACGCGCGTCGGGCTCGACATCGGCAAGGTGTGGGTCGCGGACGACGGCGCCGCGGTG
GCGGTCTGGACCACGCCGGAGAGCGTCGAAGCGGGGGCGGTGTTCGCCGAGATCGGCCCGCGCATGGCCG
AGTTGAGCGGTTCCCGGCTGGCCGCGCAGCAACAGATGGAAGGCCTCCTGGCGCCGCACCGGCCCAAGGA
GCCCGCGTGGTTCCTGGCCACCGTCGGCGTCTCGCCCGACCACCAGGGCAAGGGTCTGGGCAGCGCCGTC
GTGCTCCCCGGAGTGGAGGCGGCCGAGCGCGCCGGGGTGCCCGCCTTCCTGGAGACCTCCGCGCCCCGCA
ACCTCCCCTTCTACGAGCGGCTCGGCTTCACCGTCACCGCCGACGTCGAGGTGCCCGAAGGACCGCGCAC
CTGGTGCATGACCCGCAAGCCCGGTGCCTGATTAATTAAGCTAGCTAATTCGATATCAAGCTTATCGATA
ATCAACCTCTGGATTACAAAATTTGTGAAAGATTGACTGGTATTCTTAACTATGTTGCTCCTTTTACGCT
ATGTGGATACGCTGCTTTAATGCCTTTGTATCATGCTATTGCTTCCCGTATGGCTTTCATTTTCTCCTCC
TTGTATAAATCCTGGTTGCTGTCTCTTTATGAGGAGTTGTGGCCCGTTGTCAGGCAACGTGGCGTGGTGT
GCACTGTGTTTGCTGACGCAACCCCCACTGGTTGGGGCATTGCCACCACCTGTCAGCTCCTTTCCGGGAC
TTTCGCTTTCCCCCTCCCTATTGCCACGGCGGAACTCATCGCCGCCTGCCTTGCCCGCTGCTGGACAGGG
GCTCGGCTGTTGGGCACTGACAATTCCGTGGTGTTGTCGGGGAAATCATCGTCCTTTCCTTGGCTGCTCG
CCTGTGTTGCCACCTGGATTCTGCGCGGGACGTCCTTCTGCTACGTCCCTTCGGCCCTCAATCCAGCGGA
CCTTCCTTCCCGCGGCCTGCTGCCGGCTCTGCGGCCTCTTCCGCGTCTTCGCCTTCGCCCTCAGACGAGT
CGGATCTCCCTTTGGGCCGCCTCCCCGCATCGATACCGTCGACCTCGAGACCTAGAAAAACATGGAGCAA
TCACAAGTAGCAATACAGCAGCTACCAATGCTGATTGTGCCTGGCTAGAAGCACAAGAGGAGGAGGAGGT
GGGTTTTCCAGTCACACCTCAGGTACCTTTAAGACCAATGACTTACAAGGCAGCTGTAGATCTTAGCCAC
TTTTTAAAAGAAAAGGGGGGACTGGAAGGGCTAATTCACTCCCAACGAAGACAAGATATCCTTGATCTGT
GGATCTACCACACACAAGGCTACTTCCCTGATTGGCAGAACTACACACCAGGGCCAGGGATCAGATATCC
ACTGACCTTTGGATGGTGCTACAAGCTAGTACCAGTTGAGCAAGAGAAGGTAGAAGAAGCCAATGAAGGA
GAGAACACCCGCTTGTTACACCCTGTGAGCCTGCATGGGATGGATGACCCGGAGAGAGAAGTATTAGAGT
GGAGGTTTGACAGCCGCCTAGCATTTCATCACATGGCCCGAGAGCTGCATCCGGACTGTACTGGGTCTCT
CTGGTTAGACCAGATCTGAGCCTGGGAGCTCTCTGGCTAACTAGGGAACCCACTGCTTAAGCCTCAATAA
AGCTTGCCTTGAGTGCTTCAAGTAGTGTGTGCCCGTCTGTTGTGTGACTCTGGTAACTAGAGATCCCTCA
GACCCTTTTAGTCAGTGTGGAAAATCTCTAGCAGGGCCCGTTTAAACCCGCTGATCAGCCTCGACTGTGC
CTTCTAGTTGCCAGCCATCTGTTGTTTGCCCCTCCCCCGTGCCTTCCTTGACCCTGGAAGGTGCCACTCC
CACTGTCCTTTCCTAATAAAATGAGGAAATTGCATCGCATTGTCTGAGTAGGTGTCATTCTATTCTGGGG
GGTGGGGTGGGGCAGGACAGCAAGGGGGAGGATTGGGAAGACAATAGCAGGCATGCTGGGGATGCGGTGG
GCTCTATGGCTTCTGAGGCGGAAAGAACCAGCTGGGGCTCTAGGGGGTATCCCC
[124 nt withheld, positions 2295-2418]
C
[91 nt withheld, positions 2420-2510]
A
[49 nt withheld, positions 2512-2560]
CCTTTGACGTTGGAGTCCACGTTCTTT
[37 nt withheld, positions 2588-2624]
ACCCTATCTCGGTCTATTCTTTTGATTTATAAGGGATTTTGCCGATTTCGGCCTATTGGTTAAAAAATGA
GCTGATTTAACAAAAATTTAACGCGAATTAATTCTGTGGAATGTGTGTCAGTTAGGGTGTGGAAAGTCCC
CAGGCTCCCCAGCAGGCAGAAGTATGCAAAGCATGCATCTCAATTAGTCAGCAACCAGGTGTGGAAAGTC
CCCAGGCTCCCCAGCAGGCAGAAGTATGCAAAGCATGCATCTCAATTAGTCAGCAACCATAGTCCCGCCC
CTAACTCCGCCCATCCCGCCCCTAACTCCGCCCAGTTCCGCCCATTCTCCGCCCCATGGCTGACTAATTT
TTTTTATTTATGCAGAGGCCGAGGCCGCCTCTGCCTCTGAGCTATTCCAGAAGTAGTGAGGAGGCTTTTT
TGGAGGCCTAGGCTTTTGCAAAAAGCTCCCGGGAGCTTGTATATCCATTTTCGGATCTGATCAGCACGTG
TTGACAATTAATCATCGGCATAGTATATCGGCATAGTATAATACGACAAGGTGAGGAACTAAACCATGGC
CAAGTTGACCAGTGCCGTTCCGGTGCTCACCGCGCGCGACGTCGCCGGAGCGGTCGAGTTCTGGACCGAC
CGGCTCGGGTTCTCCCGGGACTTCGTGGAGGACGACTTCGCCGGTGTGGTCCGGGACGACGTGACCCTGT
TCATCAGCGCGGTCCAGGACCAGGTGGTGCCGGACAACACCCTGGCCTGGGTGTGGGTGCGCGGCCTGGA
CGAGCTGTACGCCGAGTGGTCGGAGGTCGTGTCCACGAACTTCCGGGACGCCTCCGGGCCGGCCATGACC
GAGATCGGCGAGCAGCCGTGGGGGCGGGAGTTCGCCCTGCGCGACCCGGCCGGCAACTGCGTGCACTTCG
TGGCCGAGGAGCAGGACTGACACGTGCTACGAGATTTCGATTCCACCGCCGCCTTCTATGAAAGGTTGGG
CTTCGGAATCGTTTTCCGGGACGCCGGCTGGATGATCCTCCAGCGCGGGGATCTCATGCTGGAGTTCTTC
GCCCACCCCAACTTGTTTATTGCAGCTTATAATGGTTACAAATAAAGCAATAGCATCACAAATTTCACAA
ATAAAGCATTTTTTTCACTGCATTCTAGTTGTGGTTTGTCCAAACTCATCAATGTATCTTATCATGTCTG
TATACCGTCGACCTCTAGCTAGAGCTTGGCGTAATCATGGTCATAGCTGTTTCCTGTGTGAAATTGTTAT
CCGCTCACAATTCCACACAACATACGAGCCGGAAGCATAAAGTGTAAAGCCTGGGGTGCCTAATGAGTGA
GCTAACTCACATTAATTGCGTTGCGCTCACTGCCCGCTTTCCAGTCGGGAAACCTGTCGTGCCAGCTGCA
TTAATGAATCGGCCAACGCGCGGGGAGAGGCGGTTTGCGTATTGGGCGCTCTTCCGCTTCCTCGCTCACT
GACTCGCTGCGCTCGGTCGTTCGGCTGCGGCGAGCGGTATCAGCTCACTCAAAGGCGGTAATACGGTTAT
CCACAGAATCAGGGGATAACGCAGGAAAGAACATGTGAGCAAAAGGCCAGCAAAAGGCCAGGAACCGTAA
AAAGGCCGCGTTGCTGGCGTTTTTCCATAGGCTCCGCCCCCCTGACGAGCATCACAAAAATCGACGCTCA
AGTCAGAGGTGGCGAAACCCGACAGGACTATAAAGATACCAGGCGTTTCCCCCTGGAAGCTCCCTCGTGC
GCTCTCCTGTTCCGACCCTGCCGCTTACCGGATACCTGTCCGCCTTTCTCCCTTCGGGAAGCGTGGCGCT
TTCTCATAGCTCACGCTGTAGGTATCTCAGTTCGGTGTAGGTCGTTCGCTCCAAGCTGGGCTGTGTGCAC
GAACCCCCCGTTCAGCCCGACCGCTGCGCCTTATCCGGTAACTATCGTCTTGAGTCCAACCCGGTAAGAC
ACGACTTATCGCCACTGGCAGCAGCCACTGGTAACAGGATTAGCAGAGCGAGGTATGTAGGCGGTGCTAC
AGAGTTCTTGAAGTGGTGGCCTAACTACGGCTACACTAGAAGAACAGTATTTGGTATCTGCGCTCTGCTG
AAGCCAGTTACCTTCGGAAAAAGAGTTGGTAGCTCTTGATCCGGCAAACAAACCACCGCTGGTAGCGGTG
GTTTTTTTGTTTGCAAGCAGCAGATTACGCGCAGAAAAAAAGGATCTCAAGAAGATCCTTTGATCTTTTC
TACGGGGTCTGACGCTCAGTGGAACGAAAACTCACGTTAAGGGATTTTGGTCATGAGATTATCAAAAAGG
ATCTTCACCTAGATCCTTTTAAATTAAAAATGAAGTTTTAAATCAATCTAAAGTATATATGAGTAAACTT
GGTCTGACAGTTACCAATGCTTAATCAGTGAGGCACCTATCTCAGCGATCTGTCTATTTCGTTCATCCAT
AGTTGCCTGACTCCCCGTCGTGTAGATAACTACGATACGGGAGGGCTTACCATCTGGCCCCAGTGCTGCA
ATGATACCGCGAGACCCACGCTCACCGGCTCCAGATTTATCAGCAATAAACCAGCCAGCCGGAAGGGCCG
AGCGCAGAAGTGGTCCTGCAACTTTATCCGCCTCCATCCAGTCTATTAATTGTTGCCGGGAAGCTAGAGT
AAGTAGTTCGCCAGTTAATAGTTTGCGCAACGTTGTTGCCATTGCTACAGGCATCGTGGTGTCACGCTCG
TCGTTTGGTATGGCTTCATTCAGCTCCGGTTCCCAACGATCAAGGCGAGTTACATGATCCCCCATGTTGT
GCAAAAAAGCGGTTAGCTCCTTCGGTCCTCCGATCGTTGTCAGAAGTAAGTTGGCCGCAGTGTTATCACT
CATGGTTATGGCAGCACTGCATAATTCTCTTACTGTCATGCCATCCGTAAGATGCTTTTCTGTGACTGGT
GAGTACTCAACCAAGTCATTCTGAGAATAGTGTATGCGGCGACCGAGTTGCTCTTGCCCGGCGTCAATAC
GGGATAATACCGCGCCACATAGCAGAACTTTAAAAGTGCTCATCATTGGAAAACGTTCTTCGGGGCGAAA
ACTCTCAAGGATCTTACCGCTGTTGAGATCCAGTTCGATGTAACCCACTCGTGCACCCAACTGATCTTCA
GCATCTTTTACTTTCACCAGCGTTTCTGGGTGAGCAAAAACAGGAAGGCAAAATGCCGCAAAAAAGGGAA
TAAGGGCGACACGGAAATGTTGAATACTCATACTCTTCCTTTTTCAATATTATTGAAGCATTTATCAGGG
TTATTGTCTCATGAGCGGATACATATTTGAATGTATTTAGAAAAATAAACAAATAGGGGTTCCGCGCACA
TTTCCCCGAAAAGTGCCACCTGACGTCGACGGATCGGGAGATCTCCCGATCCCCTATGGTGCACTCTCAG
TACAATCTGCTCTGATGCCGCATAGTTAAGCCAGTATCTGCTCCCTGCTTGTGTGTTGGAGGTCGCTGAG
TAGTGCGCGAGCAAAATTTAAGCTACAACAAGGCAAGGCTTGACCGACAATTGCATGAAGAATCTGCTTA
GGGTTAGGCGTTTTGCGCTGCTTCGCGATGTACGGGCCAGATATACGCGTTGACATTGATTATTGACTAG
TTATTAATAGTAATCAATTACGGGGTCATTAGTTCATAGCCCATATATGGAGTTCCGCGTTACATAACTT
ACGGTAAATGGCCCGCCTGGCTGACCGCCCAACGACCCCCGCCCATTGACGTCAATAATGACGTATGTTC
CCATAGTAACGCCAATAGGGACTTTCCATTGACGTCAATGGGTGGAGTATTTACGGTAAACTGCCCACTT
GGCAGTACATCAAGTGTATCATATGCCAAGTACGCCCCCTATTGACGTCAATGACGGTAAATGGCCCGCC
TGGCATTATGCCCAGTACATGACCTTATGGGACTTTCCTACTTGGCAGTACATCTACGTATTAGTCATCG
CTATTACCATGGTGATGCGGTTTTGGCAGTACATCAATGGGCGTGGATAGCGGTTTGACTCACGGGGATT
TCCAAGTCTCCACCCCATTGACGTCAATGGGAGTTTGTTTTGGCACCAAAATCAACGGGACTTTCCAAAA
TGTCGTAACAACTCCGCCCCATTGACGCAAATGGGCGGTAGGCGTGTACGGTGGGAGGTCTATATAAGCA
GCGCGTTTTGCCTGTACTGGGTCTCTCTGGTTAGACCAGATCTGAGCCTGGGAGCTCTCTGGCTAACTAG
GGAACCCACTGCTTAAGCCTCAATAAAGCTTGCCTTGAGTGCTTCAAGTAGTGTGTGCCCGTCTGTTGTG
TGACTCTGGTAACTAGAGATCCCTCAGACCCTTTTAGTCAGTGTGGAAAATCTCTAGCAGTGGCGCCCGA
ACAGGGACTTGAAAGCGAAAGGGAAACCAGAGGAGCTCTCTCGACGCAGGACTCGGCTTGCTGAAGCGCG
CACGGCAAGAGGCGAGGGGCGGCGACTGGTGAGTACGCCAAAAATTTTGACTAGCGGAGGCTAGAAGGAG
AGAGATGGGTGCGAGAGCGTCAGTATTAAGCGGGGGAGAATTAGATCGCGATGGGAAAAAATTCGGTTAA
GGCCAGGGGGAAAGAAAAAATATAAATTAAAACATATAGTATGGGCAAGCAGGGAGCTAGAACGATTCGC
AGTTAATCCTGGCCTGTTAGAAACATCAGAAGGCTGTAGACAAATACTGGGACAGCTACAACCATCCCTT
CAGACAGGATCAGAAGAACTTAGATCATTATATAATACAGTAGCAACCCTCTATTGTGTGCATCAAAGGA
TAGAGATAAAAGACACCAAGGAAGCTTTAGACAAGATAGAGGAAGAGCAAAACAAAAGTAAGACCACCGC
ACAGCAAGCGGCCGCTGATCTTCAGACCTGGAGGAGGAGATATGAGGGACAATTGGAGAAGTGAATTATA
TAAATATAAAGTAGTAAAAATTGAACCATTAGGAGTAGCACCCACCAAGGCAAAGAGAAGAGTGGTGCAG
AGAGAAAAAAGAGCAGTGGGAATAGGAGCTTTGTTCCTTGGGTTCTTGGGAGCAGCAGGAAGCACTATGG
GCGCAGCGTCAATGACGCTGACGGTACAGGCCAGACAATTATTGTCTGGTATAGTGCAGCAGCAGAACAA
TTTGCTGAGGGCTATTGAGGCGCAACAGCATCTGTTGCAACTCACAGTCTGGGGCATCAAGCAGCTCCAG
GCAAGAATCCTGGCTGTGGAAAGATACCTAAAGGATCAACAGCTCCTGGGGATTTGGGGTTGCTCTGGAA
AACTCATTTGCACCACTGCTGTGCCTTGGAATGCTAGTTGGAGTAATAAATCTCTGGAACAGATTTGGAA
TCACACGACCTGGATGGAGTGGGACAGAGAAATTAACAATTACACAAGCTTAATACACTCCTTAATTGAA
GAATCGCAAAACCAGCAAGAAAAGAATGAACAAGAATTATTGGAATTAGATAAATGGGCAAGTTTGTGGA
ATTGGTTTAACATAACAAATTGGCTGTGGTATATAAAATTATTCATAATGATAGTAGGAGGCTTGGTAGG
TTTAAGAATAGTTTTTGCTGTACTTTCTATAGTGAATAGAGTTAGGCAGGGATATTCACCATTATCGTTT
CAGACCCACCTCCCAACCCCGAGGGGACCCGACAGGCCCGAAGGAATAGAAGAAGAAGGTGGAGAGAGAG
ACAGAGACAGATCCATTCGATTAGTGAACGGATCGGCACTGCGTGCGCCAATTCTGCAGACAAATGGCAG
TATTCATCCACAATTTTAAAAGAAAAGGGGGGATTGGGGGGTACAGTGCAGGGGAAAGAATAGTAGACAT
AATAGCAACAGACATACAAACTAAAGAATTACAAAAACAAATTACAAAAATTCAAAATTTTCGGGTTTAT
TACAGGGACAGCAGAGATCCAGTTTGGTTAGATCTCGAGTTTACCACTCCCTATCAGTGATAGAGAAAAG
TGAAAGTCGAGTTTACCACTCCCTATCAGTGATAGAGAAAAGTGAAAGTCGAGTTTACCACTCCCTATCA
GTGATAGAGAAAAGTGAAAGTCGAGTTTACCACTCCCTATCAGTGATAGAGAAAAGTGAAAGTCGAGTTT
ACCACTCCCTATCAGTGATAGAGAAAAGTGAAAGTCGAGTTTACCACTCCCTATCAGTGATAGAGAAAAG
TGAAAGTCGAGTTTACCACTCCCTATCAGTGATAGAGAAAAGTGAAAGTCGAGCTCGGTACCCGGGTCGA
GGTAGGCGTGTACGGTGGGAGGCCTATATAAGCAGAGCTCGTTTAGTGAACCGTCAGATCGCCTGGAGAC
GCCATCCACGCTGTTTTGACCTCCATAGAAGACACCGGGACCGATCCAGCCTCCGCGGCCCCGAATTCGC
CACCATGCGTATTCCCGTAGACCCAAGCACCAGCCGCCGCTTCACACCTCCCTCCCCGGCCTTCCCCTGC
GGCGGCGGCGGCGGCAAGATGGGCGAGAACAGCGGCGCGCTGAGCGCGCAGGCGGCCGTGGGGCCCGGAG
GGCGCGCCCGGCCCGAGGTGCGCTCGATGGTGGACGTGCTGGCGGACCACGCAGGCGAGCTCGTGCGCAC
CGACAGCCCCAACTTCCTCTGCTCCGTGCTGCCCTCGCACTGGCGCTGCAACAAGACGCTGCCCGTCGCC
TTCAAGGTGGTGGCATTGGGGGACGTGCCGGATGGTACGGTGGTGACTGTGATGGCAGGCAATGACGAGA
ACTACTCCGCTGAGCTGCGCAATGCCTCGGCCGTCATGAAGAACCAGGTGGCCAGGTTCAACGACCTTCG
CTTCGTGGGCCGCAGTGGGCGAGGGAAGAGTTTCACCCTGACCATCACTGTGTTCACCAACCCCACCCAA
GTGGCGACCTACCACCGAGCCATCAAGGTGACCGTGGACGGACCCCGGGAGCCCAGACGGCACCGGCAGA
AGCTGGAGGACCAGACCAAGCCGTTCCCTGACCGCTTTGGGGACCTGGAACGGCTGCGCATGCGGGTGAC
ACCGAGCACACCCAGCCCCCGAGGCTCACTCAGCACCACAAGCCACTTCAGCAGCCAGCCCCAGACCCCA
ATCCAAGGCACCTCGGAACTGAACCCATTCTCCGACCCCCGCCAGTTTGACCGCTCCTTCCCCACGCTGC
CAACCCTCACGGAGAGCCGCTTCCCAGACCCCAGGATGCATTATCCCGGGGCCATGTCAGCTGCCTTCCC
CTACAGCGCCACGCCCTCGGGCACGAGCATCAGCAGCCTCAGCGTGGCGGGCATGCCGGCCACCAGCCGC
TTCCACCATACCTACCTCCCGCCACCCTACCCGGGGGCCCCGCAGAACCAGAGCGGGCCCTTCCAGGCCA
ACCCGTCCCCCTACCACCTCTACTACGGGACATCCTCTGGCTCCTACCAGTTCTCCATGGTGGCCGGCAG
CAGCAGTGGGGGCGACCGCTCACCTACCCGCATGCTGGCCTCTTGCACCAGCAGCGCTGCCTCTGTCGCC
GCCGGCAACCTCATGAACCCCAGCCTGGGCGGCCAGAGTGATGGCGTGGAGGCCGACGGCAGCCACAGCA
ACTCACCCACGGCCCTGAGCACGCCAGGCCGCATGGATGAGGCCGTGTGGCGGCCCTACTCTAG
